>Addgene plasmid #155106 | LCV2_mCherry_AAVS1_sgRNA_4 | addgene full sequence | sequence record 307994 | Addgene NGS Result
GTCGACGGATCGGGAGATCTCCCGATCCCCTATGGTGCACTCTCAGTACAATCTGCTCTGATGCCGCATA
GTTAAGCCAGTATCTGCTCCCTGCTTGTGTGTTGGAGGTCGCTGAGTAGTGCGCGAGCAAAATTTAAGCT
ACAACAAGGCAAGGCTTGACCGACAATTGCATGAAGAATCTGCTTAGGGTTAGGCGTTTTGCGCTGCTTC
GCGATGTACGGGCCAGATATACGCGTTGACATTGATTATTGACTAGTTATTAATAGTAATCAATTACGGG
GTCATTAGTTCATAGCCCATATATGGAGTTCCGCGTTACATAACTTACGGTAAATGGCCCGCCTGGCTGA
CCGCCCAACGACCCCCGCCCATTGACGTCAATAATGACGTATGTTCCCATAGTAACGCCAATAGGGACTT
TCCATTGACGTCAATGGGTGGAGTATTTACGGTAAACTGCCCACTTGGCAGTACATCAAGTGTATCATAT
GCCAAGTACGCCCCCTATTGACGTCAATGACGGTAAATGGCCCGCCTGGCATTATGCCCAGTACATGACC
TTATGGGACTTTCCTACTTGGCAGTACATCTACGTATTAGTCATCGCTATTACCATGGTGATGCGGTTTT
GGCAGTACATCAATGGGCGTGGATAGCGGTTTGACTCACGGGGATTTCCAAGTCTCCACCCCATTGACGT
CAATGGGAGTTTGTTTTGGCACCAAAATCAACGGGACTTTCCAAAATGTCGTAACAACTCCGCCCCATTG
ACGCAAATGGGCGGTAGGCGTGTACGGTGGGAGGTCTATATAAGCAGCGCGTTTTGCCTGTACTGGGTCT
CTCTGGTTAGACCAGATCTGAGCCTGGGAGCTCTCTGGCTAACTAGGGAACCCACTGCTTAAGCCTCAAT
AAAGCTTGCCTTGAGTGCTTCAAGTAGTGTGTGCCCGTCTGTTGTGTGACTCTGGTAACTAGAGATCCCT
CAGACCCTTTTAGTCAGTGTGGAAAATCTCTAGCAGTGGCGCCCGAACAGGGACTTGAAAGCGAAAGGGA
AACCAGAGGAGCTCTCTCGACGCAGGACTCGGCTTGCTGAAGCGCGCACGGCAAGAGGCGAGGGGCGGCG
ACTGGTGAGTACGCCAAAAATTTTGACTAGCGGAGGCTAGAAGGAGAGAGATGGGTGCGAGAGCGTCAGT
ATTAAGCGGGGGAGAATTAGATCGCGATGGGAAAAAATTCGGTTAAGGCCAGGGGGAAAGAAAAAATATA
AATTAAAACATATAGTATGGGCAAGCAGGGAGCTAGAACGATTCGCAGTTAATCCTGGCCTGTTAGAAAC
ATCAGAAGGCTGTAGACAAATACTGGGACAGCTACAACCATCCCTTCAGACAGGATCAGAAGAACTTAGA
TCATTATATAATACAGTAGCAACCCTCTATTGTGTGCATCAAAGGATAGAGATAAAAGACACCAAGGAAG
CTTTAGACAAGATAGAGGAAGAGCAAAACAAAAGTAAGACCACCGCACAGCAAGCGGCCGCTGATCTTCA
GACCTGGAGGAGGAGATATGAGGGACAATTGGAGAAGTGAATTATATAAATATAAAGTAGTAAAAATTGA
ACCATTAGGAGTAGCACCCACCAAGGCAAAGAGAAGAGTGGTGCAGAGAGAAAAAAGAGCAGTGGGAATA
GGAGCTTTGTTCCTTGGGTTCTTGGGAGCAGCAGGAAGCACTATGGGCGCAGCGTCAATGACGCTGACGG
TACAGGCCAGACAATTATTGTCTGGTATAGTGCAGCAGCAGAACAATTTGCTGAGGGCTATTGAGGCGCA
ACAGCATCTGTTGCAACTCACAGTCTGGGGCATCAAGCAGCTCCAGGCAAGAATCCTGGCTGTGGAAAGA
TACCTAAAGGATCAACAGCTCCTGGGGATTTGGGGTTGCTCTGGAAAACTCATTTGCACCACTGCTGTGC
CTTGGAATGCTAGTTGGAGTAATAAATCTCTGGAACAGATTTGGAATCACACGACCTGGATGGAGTGGGA
CAGAGAAATTAACAATTACACAAGCTTAATACACTCCTTAATTGAAGAATCGCAAAACCAGCAAGAAAAG
AATGAACAAGAATTATTGGAATTAGATAAATGGGCAAGTTTGTGGAATTGGTTTAACATAACAAATTGGC
TGTGGTATATAAAATTATTCATAATGATAGTAGGAGGCTTGGTAGGTTTAAGAATAGTTTTTGCTGTACT
TTCTATAGTGAATAGAGTTAGGCAGGGATATTCACCATTATCGTTTCAGACCCACCTCCCAACCCCGAGG
GGACCCGACAGGCCCGAAGGAATAGAAGAAGAAGGTGGAGAGAGAGACAGAGACAGATCCATTCGATTAG
TGAACGGATCGGCACTGCGTGCGCCAATTCTGCAGACAAATGGCAGTATTCATCCACAATTTTAAAAGAA
AAGGGGGGATTGGGGGGTACAGTGCAGGGGAAAGAATAGTAGACATAATAGCAACAGACATACAAACTAA
AGAATTACAAAAACAAATTACAAAAATTCAAAATTTTCGGGTTTATTACAGGGACAGCAGAGATCCAGTT
TGGTTAATTAAGGTACCGAGGGCCTATTTCCCATGATTCCTTCATATTTGCATATACGATACAAGGCTGT
TAGAGAGATAATTAGAATTAATTTGACTGTAAACACAAAGATATTAGTACAAAATACGTGACGTAGAAAG
TAATAATTTCTTGGGTAGTTTGCAGTTTTAAAATTATGTTTTAAAATGGACTATCATATGCTTACCGTAA
CTTGAAAGTATTTCGATTTCTTGGCTTTATATATCTTGTGGAAAGGACGAAACACCGTAAGCAAACCTTA
GAGGTTCGTTTTAGAGCTAGAAATAGCAAGTTAAAATAAGGCTAGTCCGTTATCAACTTGAAAAAGTGGC
ACCGAGTCGGTGCTTTTTTGAATTCGCTAGCTAGGTCTTGAAAGGAGTGGGAATTGGCTCCGGTGCCCGT
CAGTGGGCAGAGCGCACATCGCCCACAGTCCCCGAGAAGTTGGGGGGAGGGGTCGGCAATTGATCCGGTG
CCTAGAGAAGGTGGCGCGGGGTAAACTGGGAAAGTGATGTCGTGTACTGGCTCCGCCTTTTTCCCGAGGG
TGGGGGAGAACCGTATATAAGTGCAGTAGTCGCCGTGAACGTTCTTTTTCGCAACGGGTTTGCCGCCAGA
ACACAGGACCGGTTCTAGAGCGCTGCCACCATGGACAAGAAGTACAGCATCGGCCTGGACATCGGCACCA
ACTCTGTGGGCTGGGCCGTGATCACCGACGAGTACAAGGTGCCCAGCAAGAAATTCAAGGTGCTGGGCAA
CACCGACCGGCACAGCATCAAGAAGAACCTGATCGGAGCCCTGCTGTTCGACAGCGGCGAAACAGCCGAG
GCCACCCGGCTGAAGAGAACCGCCAGAAGAAGATACACCAGACGGAAGAACCGGATCTGCTATCTGCAAG
AGATCTTCAGCAACGAGATGGCCAAGGTGGACGACAGCTTCTTCCACAGACTGGAAGAGTCCTTCCTGGT
GGAAGAGGATAAGAAGCACGAGCGGCACCCCATCTTCGGCAACATCGTGGACGAGGTGGCCTACCACGAG
AAGTACCCCACCATCTACCACCTGAGAAAGAAACTGGTGGACAGCACCGACAAGGCCGACCTGCGGCTGA
TCTATCTGGCCCTGGCCCACATGATCAAGTTCCGGGGCCACTTCCTGATCGAGGGCGACCTGAACCCCGA
CAACAGCGACGTGGACAAGCTGTTCATCCAGCTGGTGCAGACCTACAACCAGCTGTTCGAGGAAAACCCC
ATCAACGCCAGCGGCGTGGACGCCAAGGCCATCCTGTCTGCCAGACTGAGCAAGAGCAGACGGCTGGAAA
ATCTGATCGCCCAGCTGCCCGGCGAGAAGAAGAATGGCCTGTTCGGAAACCTGATTGCCCTGAGCCTGGG
CCTGACCCCCAACTTCAAGAGCAACTTCGACCTGGCCGAGGATGCCAAACTGCAGCTGAGCAAGGACACC
TACGACGACGACCTGGACAACCTGCTGGCCCAGATCGGCGACCAGTACGCCGACCTGTTTCTGGCCGCCA
AGAACCTGTCCGACGCCATCCTGCTGAGCGACATCCTGAGAGTGAACACCGAGATCACCAAGGCCCCCCT
GAGCGCCTCTATGATCAAGAGATACGACGAGCACCACCAGGACCTGACCCTGCTGAAAGCTCTCGTGCGG
CAGCAGCTGCCTGAGAAGTACAAAGAGATTTTCTTCGACCAGAGCAAGAACGGCTACGCCGGCTACATTG
ACGGCGGAGCCAGCCAGGAAGAGTTCTACAAGTTCATCAAGCCCATCCTGGAAAAGATGGACGGCACCGA
GGAACTGCTCGTGAAGCTGAACAGAGAGGACCTGCTGCGGAAGCAGCGGACCTTCGACAACGGCAGCATC
CCCCACCAGATCCACCTGGGAGAGCTGCACGCCATTCTGCGGCGGCAGGAAGATTTTTACCCATTCCTGA
AGGACAACCGGGAAAAGATCGAGAAGATCCTGACCTTCCGCATCCCCTACTACGTGGGCCCTCTGGCCAG
GGGAAACAGCAGATTCGCCTGGATGACCAGAAAGAGCGAGGAAACCATCACCCCCTGGAACTTCGAGGAA
GTGGTGGACAAGGGCGCTTCCGCCCAGAGCTTCATCGAGCGGATGACCAACTTCGATAAGAACCTGCCCA
ACGAGAAGGTGCTGCCCAAGCACAGCCTGCTGTACGAGTACTTCACCGTGTATAACGAGCTGACCAAAGT
GAAATACGTGACCGAGGGAATGAGAAAGCCCGCCTTCCTGAGCGGCGAGCAGAAAAAGGCCATCGTGGAC
CTGCTGTTCAAGACCAACCGGAAAGTGACCGTGAAGCAGCTGAAAGAGGACTACTTCAAGAAAATCGAGT
GCTTCGACTCCGTGGAAATCTCCGGCGTGGAAGATCGGTTCAACGCCTCCCTGGGCACATACCACGATCT
GCTGAAAATTATCAAGGACAAGGACTTCCTGGACAATGAGGAAAACGAGGACATTCTGGAAGATATCGTG
CTGACCCTGACACTGTTTGAGGACAGAGAGATGATCGAGGAACGGCTGAAAACCTATGCCCACCTGTTCG
ACGACAAAGTGATGAAGCAGCTGAAGCGGCGGAGATACACCGGCTGGGGCAGGCTGAGCCGGAAGCTGAT
CAACGGCATCCGGGACAAGCAGTCCGGCAAGACAATCCTGGATTTCCTGAAGTCCGACGGCTTCGCCAAC
AGAAACTTCATGCAGCTGATCCACGACGACAGCCTGACCTTTAAAGAGGACATCCAGAAAGCCCAGGTGT
CCGGCCAGGGCGATAGCCTGCACGAGCACATTGCCAATCTGGCCGGCAGCCCCGCCATTAAGAAGGGCAT
CCTGCAGACAGTGAAGGTGGTGGACGAGCTCGTGAAAGTGATGGGCCGGCACAAGCCCGAGAACATCGTG
ATCGAAATGGCCAGAGAGAACCAGACCACCCAGAAGGGACAGAAGAACAGCCGCGAGAGAATGAAGCGGA
TCGAAGAGGGCATCAAAGAGCTGGGCAGCCAGATCCTGAAAGAACACCCCGTGGAAAACACCCAGCTGCA
GAACGAGAAGCTGTACCTGTACTACCTGCAGAATGGGCGGGATATGTACGTGGACCAGGAACTGGACATC
AACCGGCTGTCCGACTACGATGTGGACCATATCGTGCCTCAGAGCTTTCTGAAGGACGACTCCATCGACA
ACAAGGTGCTGACCAGAAGCGACAAGAACCGGGGCAAGAGCGACAACGTGCCCTCCGAAGAGGTCGTGAA
GAAGATGAAGAACTACTGGCGGCAGCTGCTGAACGCCAAGCTGATTACCCAGAGAAAGTTCGACAATCTG
ACCAAGGCCGAGAGAGGCGGCCTGAGCGAACTGGATAAGGCCGGCTTCATCAAGAGACAGCTGGTGGAAA
CCCGGCAGATCACAAAGCACGTGGCACAGATCCTGGACTCCCGGATGAACACTAAGTACGACGAGAATGA
CAAGCTGATCCGGGAAGTGAAAGTGATCACCCTGAAGTCCAAGCTGGTGTCCGATTTCCGGAAGGATTTC
CAGTTTTACAAAGTGCGCGAGATCAACAACTACCACCACGCCCACGACGCCTACCTGAACGCCGTCGTGG
GAACCGCCCTGATCAAAAAGTACCCTAAGCTGGAAAGCGAGTTCGTGTACGGCGACTACAAGGTGTACGA
CGTGCGGAAGATGATCGCCAAGAGCGAGCAGGAAATCGGCAAGGCTACCGCCAAGTACTTCTTCTACAGC
AACATCATGAACTTTTTCAAGACCGAGATTACCCTGGCCAACGGCGAGATCCGGAAGCGGCCTCTGATCG
AGACAAACGGCGAAACCGGGGAGATCGTGTGGGATAAGGGCCGGGATTTTGCCACCGTGCGGAAAGTGCT
GAGCATGCCCCAAGTGAATATCGTGAAAAAGACCGAGGTGCAGACAGGCGGCTTCAGCAAAGAGTCTATC
CTGCCCAAGAGGAACAGCGATAAGCTGATCGCCAGAAAGAAGGACTGGGACCCTAAGAAGTACGGCGGCT
TCGACAGCCCCACCGTGGCCTATTCTGTGCTGGTGGTGGCCAAAGTGGAAAAGGGCAAGTCCAAGAAACT
GAAGAGTGTGAAAGAGCTGCTGGGGATCACCATCATGGAAAGAAGCAGCTTCGAGAAGAATCCCATCGAC
TTTCTGGAAGCCAAGGGCTACAAAGAAGTGAAAAAGGACCTGATCATCAAGCTGCCTAAGTACTCCCTGT
TCGAGCTGGAAAACGGCCGGAAGAGAATGCTGGCCTCTGCCGGCGAACTGCAGAAGGGAAACGAACTGGC
CCTGCCCTCCAAATATGTGAACTTCCTGTACCTGGCCAGCCACTATGAGAAGCTGAAGGGCTCCCCCGAG
GATAATGAGCAGAAACAGCTGTTTGTGGAACAGCACAAGCACTACCTGGACGAGATCATCGAGCAGATCA
GCGAGTTCTCCAAGAGAGTGATCCTGGCCGACGCTAATCTGGACAAAGTGCTGTCCGCCTACAACAAGCA
CCGGGATAAGCCCATCAGAGAGCAGGCCGAGAATATCATCCACCTGTTTACCCTGACCAATCTGGGAGCC
CCTGCCGCCTTCAAGTACTTTGACACCACCATCGACCGGAAGAGGTACACCAGCACCAAAGAGGTGCTGG
ACGCCACCCTGATCCACCAGAGCATCACCGGCCTGTACGAGACACGGATCGACCTGTCTCAGCTGGGAGG
CGACAAGCGACCTGCCGCCACAAAGAAGGCTGGACAGGCTAAGAAGAAGAAAGATTACAAAGACGATGAC
GATAAGGGCAGTGGAGAGGGCAGAGGAAGTCTGCTAACATGCGGTGACGTCGAGGAGAATCCTGGCCCAC
TCGAGGTGAGCAAGGGCGAGGAGGATAACATGGCCATCATCAAGGAGTTCATGCGCTTCAAGGTGCACAT
GGAGGGCTCCGTGAACGGCCACGAGTTCGAGATCGAGGGCGAGGGCGAGGGCCGCCCCTACGAGGGCACC
CAGACCGCCAAGCTGAAGGTGACCAAGGGTGGCCCCCTGCCCTTCGCCTGGGACATCCTGTCCCCTCAGT
TCATGTACGGCTCCAAGGCCTACGTGAAGCACCCCGCCGACATCCCCGACTACTTGAAGCTGTCCTTCCC
CGAGGGCTTCAAGTGGGAGCGCGTGATGAACTTCGAGGACGGCGGCGTGGTGACCGTGACCCAGGACTCC
TCCCTGCAGGACGGCGAGTTCATCTACAAGGTGAAGCTGCGCGGCACCAACTTCCCCTCCGACGGCCCCG
TAATGCAGAAGAAGACCATGGGCTGGGAGGCCTCCTCCGAGCGGATGTACCCCGAGGACGGCGCCCTGAA
GGGCGAGATCAAGCAGAGGCTGAAGCTGAAGGACGGCGGCCACTACGACGCTGAGGTCAAGACCACCTAC
AAGGCCAAGAAGCCCGTGCAGCTGCCCGGCGCCTACAACGTCAACATCAAGTTGGACATCACCTCCCACA
ACGAGGACTACACCATCGTGGAACAGTACGAACGCGCCGAGGGCCGCCACTCCACCGGCGGCATGGACGA
GCTGTACAAGGGATCCGGCGCAACAAACTTCTCTCTGCTGAAACAAGCCGGAGATGTCGAAGAGAATCCT
GGACCGACCGAGTACAAGCCCACGGTGCGCCTCGCCACCCGCGACGACGTCCCCAGGGCCGTACGCACCC
TCGCCGCCGCGTTCGCCGACTACCCCGCCACGCGCCACACCGTCGATCCGGACCGCCACATCGAGCGGGT
CACCGAGCTGCAAGAACTCTTCCTCACGCGCGTCGGGCTCGACATCGGCAAGGTGTGGGTCGCGGACGAC
GGCGCCGCGGTGGCGGTCTGGACCACGCCGGAGAGCGTCGAAGCGGGGGCGGTGTTCGCCGAGATCGGCC
CGCGCATGGCCGAGTTGAGCGGTTCCCGGCTGGCCGCGCAGCAACAGATGGAAGGCCTCCTGGCGCCGCA
CCGGCCCAAGGAGCCCGCGTGGTTCCTGGCCACCGTCGGAGTCTCGCCCGACCACCAGGGCAAGGGTCTG
GGCAGCGCCGTCGTGCTCCCCGGAGTGGAGGCGGCCGAGCGCGCCGGGGTGCCCGCCTTCCTGGAGACCT
CCGCGCCCCGCAACCTCCCCTTCTACGAGCGGCTCGGCTTCACCGTCACCGCCGACGTCGAGGTGCCCGA
AGGACCGCGCACCTGGTGCATGACCCGCAAGCCCGGTGCCTGAACGCGTTAAGTCGACAATCAACCTCTG
GATTACAAAATTTGTGAAAGATTGACTGGTATTCTTAACTATGTTGCTCCTTTTACGCTATGTGGATACG
CTGCTTTAATGCCTTTGTATCATGCTATTGCTTCCCGTATGGCTTTCATTTTCTCCTCCTTGTATAAATC
CTGGTTGCTGTCTCTTTATGAGGAGTTGTGGCCCGTTGTCAGGCAACGTGGCGTGGTGTGCACTGTGTTT
GCTGACGCAACCCCCACTGGTTGGGGCATTGCCACCACCTGTCAGCTCCTTTCCGGGACTTTCGCTTTCC
CCCTCCCTATTGCCACGGCGGAACTCATCGCCGCCTGCCTTGCCCGCTGCTGGACAGGGGCTCGGCTGTT
GGGCACTGACAATTCCGTGGTGTTGTCGGGGAAATCATCGTCCTTTCCTTGGCTGCTCGCCTGTGTTGCC
ACCTGGATTCTGCGCGGGACGTCCTTCTGCTACGTCCCTTCGGCCCTCAATCCAGCGGACCTTCCTTCCC
GCGGCCTGCTGCCGGCTCTGCGGCCTCTTCCGCGTCTTCGCCTTCGCCCTCAGACGAGTCGGATCTCCCT
TTGGGCCGCCTCCCCGCGTCGACTTTAAGACCAATGACTTACAAGGCAGCTGTAGATCTTAGCCACTTTT
TAAAAGAAAAGGGGGGACTGGAAGGGCTAATTCACTCCCAACGAAGACAAGATCTGCTTTTTGCTTGTAC
TGGGTCTCTCTGGTTAGACCAGATCTGAGCCTGGGAGCTCTCTGGCTAACTAGGGAACCCACTGCTTAAG
CCTCAATAAAGCTTGCCTTGAGTGCTTCAAGTAGTGTGTGCCCGTCTGTTGTGTGACTCTGGTAACTAGA
GATCCCTCAGACCCTTTTAGTCAGTGTGGAAAATCTCTAGCAGGGCCCGTTTAAACCCGCTGATCAGCCT
CGACTGTGCCTTCTAGTTGCCAGCCATCTGTTGTTTGCCCCTCCCCCGTGCCTTCCTTGACCCTGGAAGG
TGCCACTCCCACTGTCCTTTCCTAATAAAATGAGGAAATTGCATCGCATTGTCTGAGTAGGTGTCATTCT
ATTCTGGGGGGTGGGGTGGGGCAGGACAGCAAGGGGGAGGATTGGGAAGACAATAGCAGGCATGCTGGGG
ATGCGGTGGGCTCTATGGCTTCTGAGGCGGAAAGAACCAGCTGGGGCTCTAGGGGGTATCCCC
[124 nt withheld, positions 10074-10197]
C
[91 nt withheld, positions 10199-10289]
A
[49 nt withheld, positions 10291-10339]
CCTTTGACGTTGGAGTCCACGTTCTTT
[37 nt withheld, positions 10367-10403]
ACCCTATCTCGGTCTATTCTTTTGATTTATAAGGGATTTTGCCGATTTCGGCCTATTGGTTAAAAAATGA
GCTGATTTAACAAAAATTTAACGCGAATTAATTCTGTGGAATGTGTGTCAGTTAGGGTGTGGAAAGTCCC
CAGGCTCCCCAGCAGGCAGAAGTATGCAAAGCATGCATCTCAATTAGTCAGCAACCAGGTGTGGAAAGTC
CCCAGGCTCCCCAGCAGGCAGAAGTATGCAAAGCATGCATCTCAATTAGTCAGCAACCATAGTCCCGCCC
CTAACTCCGCCCATCCCGCCCCTAACTCCGCCCAGTTCCGCCCATTCTCCGCCCCATGGCTGACTAATTT
TTTTTATTTATGCAGAGGCCGAGGCCGCCTCTGCCTCTGAGCTATTCCAGAAGTAGTGAGGAGGCTTTTT
TGGAGGCCTAGGCTTTTGCAAAAAGCTCCCGGGAGCTTGTATATCCATTTTCGGATCTGATCAGCACGTG
TTGACAATTAATCATCGGCATAGTATATCGGCATAGTATAATACGACAAGGTGAGGAACTAAACCATGGC
CAAGTTGACCAGTGCCGTTCCGGTGCTCACCGCGCGCGACGTCGCCGGAGCGGTCGAGTTCTGGACCGAC
CGGCTCGGGTTCTCCCGGGACTTCGTGGAGGACGACTTCGCCGGTGTGGTCCGGGACGACGTGACCCTGT
TCATCAGCGCGGTCCAGGACCAGGTGGTGCCGGACAACACCCTGGCCTGGGTGTGGGTGCGCGGCCTGGA
CGAGCTGTACGCCGAGTGGTCGGAGGTCGTGTCCACGAACTTCCGGGACGCCTCCGGGCCGGCCATGACC
GAGATCGGCGAGCAGCCGTGGGGGCGGGAGTTCGCCCTGCGCGACCCGGCCGGCAACTGCGTGCACTTCG
TGGCCGAGGAGCAGGACTGACACGTGCTACGAGATTTCGATTCCACCGCCGCCTTCTATGAAAGGTTGGG
CTTCGGAATCGTTTTCCGGGACGCCGGCTGGATGATCCTCCAGCGCGGGGATCTCATGCTGGAGTTCTTC
GCCCACCCCAACTTGTTTATTGCAGCTTATAATGGTTACAAATAAAGCAATAGCATCACAAATTTCACAA
ATAAAGCATTTTTTTCACTGCATTCTAGTTGTGGTTTGTCCAAACTCATCAATGTATCTTATCATGTCTG
TATACCGTCGACCTCTAGCTAGAGCTTGGCGTAATCATGGTCATAGCTGTTTCCTGTGTGAAATTGTTAT
CCGCTCACAATTCCACACAACATACGAGCCGGAAGCATAAAGTGTAAAGCCTGGGGTGCCTAATGAGTGA
GCTAACTCACATTAATTGCGTTGCGCTCACTGCCCGCTTTCCAGTCGGGAAACCTGTCGTGCCAGCTGCA
TTAATGAATCGGCCAACGCGCGGGGAGAGGCGGTTTGCGTATTGGGCGCTCTTCCGCTTCCTCGCTCACT
GACTCGCTGCGCTCGGTCGTTCGGCTGCGGCGAGCGGTATCAGCTCACTCAAAGGCGGTAATACGGTTAT
CCACAGAATCAGGGGATAACGCAGGAAAGAACATGTGAGCAAAAGGCCAGCAAAAGGCCAGGAACCGTAA
AAAGGCCGCGTTGCTGGCGTTTTTCCATAGGCTCCGCCCCCCTGACGAGCATCACAAAAATCGACGCTCA
AGTCAGAGGTGGCGAAACCCGACAGGACTATAAAGATACCAGGCGTTTCCCCCTGGAAGCTCCCTCGTGC
GCTCTCCTGTTCCGACCCTGCCGCTTACCGGATACCTGTCCGCCTTTCTCCCTTCGGGAAGCGTGGCGCT
TTCTCATAGCTCACGCTGTAGGTATCTCAGTTCGGTGTAGGTCGTTCGCTCCAAGCTGGGCTGTGTGCAC
GAACCCCCCGTTCAGCCCGACCGCTGCGCCTTATCCGGTAACTATCGTCTTGAGTCCAACCCGGTAAGAC
ACGACTTATCGCCACTGGCAGCAGCCACTGGTAACAGGATTAGCAGAGCGAGGTATGTAGGCGGTGCTAC
AGAGTTCTTGAAGTGGTGGCCTAACTACGGCTACACTAGAAGAACAGTATTTGGTATCTGCGCTCTGCTG
AAGCCAGTTACCTTCGGAAAAAGAGTTGGTAGCTCTTGATCCGGCAAACAAACCACCGCTGGTAGCGGTG
GTTTTTTTGTTTGCAAGCAGCAGATTACGCGCAGAAAAAAAGGATCTCAAGAAGATCCTTTGATCTTTTC
TACGGGGTCTGACGCTCAGTGGAACGAAAACTCACGTTAAGGGATTTTGGTCATGAGATTATCAAAAAGG
ATCTTCACCTAGATCCTTTTAAATTAAAAATGAAGTTTTAAATCAATCTAAAGTATATATGAGTAAACTT
GGTCTGACAGTTACCAATGCTTAATCAGTGAGGCACCTATCTCAGCGATCTGTCTATTTCGTTCATCCAT
AGTTGCCTGACTCCCCGTCGTGTAGATAACTACGATACGGGAGGGCTTACCATCTGGCCCCAGTGCTGCA
ATGATACCGCGAGACCCACGCTCACCGGCTCCAGATTTATCAGCAATAAACCAGCCAGCCGGAAGGGCCG
AGCGCAGAAGTGGTCCTGCAACTTTATCCGCCTCCATCCAGTCTATTAATTGTTGCCGGGAAGCTAGAGT
AAGTAGTTCGCCAGTTAATAGTTTGCGCAACGTTGTTGCCATTGCTACAGGCATCGTGGTGTCACGCTCG
TCGTTTGGTATGGCTTCATTCAGCTCCGGTTCCCAACGATCAAGGCGAGTTACATGATCCCCCATGTTGT
GCAAAAAAGCGGTTAGCTCCTTCGGTCCTCCGATCGTTGTCAGAAGTAAGTTGGCCGCAGTGTTATCACT
CATGGTTATGGCAGCACTGCATAATTCTCTTACTGTCATGCCATCCGTAAGATGCTTTTCTGTGACTGGT
GAGTACTCAACCAAGTCATTCTGAGAATAGTGTATGCGGCGACCGAGTTGCTCTTGCCCGGCGTCAATAC
GGGATAATACCGCGCCACATAGCAGAACTTTAAAAGTGCTCATCATTGGAAAACGTTCTTCGGGGCGAAA
ACTCTCAAGGATCTTACCGCTGTTGAGATCCAGTTCGATGTAACCCACTCGTGCACCCAACTGATCTTCA
GCATCTTTTACTTTCACCAGCGTTTCTGGGTGAGCAAAAACAGGAAGGCAAAATGCCGCAAAAAAGGGAA
TAAGGGCGACACGGAAATGTTGAATACTCATACTCTTCCTTTTTCAATATTATTGAAGCATTTATCAGGG
TTATTGTCTCATGAGCGGATACATATTTGAATGTATTTAGAAAAATAAACAAATAGGGGTTCCGCGCACA
TTTCCCCGAAAAGTGCCACCTGAC
Features (pLannotate 1.2.2; 34 found; start..end, strand, type, name):
     31..83      -  misc_feature   bom (fragment): basis of mobility region from pBR322
    238..617     +  enhancer       CMV enhancer: human cytomegalovirus immediate early enhancer
    618..817     +  promoter       CMV promoter: human cytomegalovirus (CMV) immediate early promoter
    835..1015    +  LTR            5' LTR (truncated): truncated 5' long terminal repeat (LTR) from HIV-1
   1062..1187    +  misc_feature   HIV-1 Ψ: packaging signal of human immunodeficiency virus type 1
   1171..1534    +  CDS            HIV-1 gag (fragment): gag protein from human immunodeficiency virus 1; gag
   1680..1913    +  misc_feature   RRE: The Rev response element (RRE) of HIV-1 allows for Rev-dependent mRNA export from the nucleus to the cytoplasm.
   2290..2390    +  CDS            Rev (fragment): human immunodeficiency virus 1 (HIV-1) Rev protein; rev; enhances nuclear export of unspliced and incompletely spliced viral mRNAs
   2440..2557    +  misc_feature   cPPT/CTS: central polypurine tract and central termination sequence of HIV-1
   2608..2848    +  promoter       U6 promoter: RNA polymerase III promoter for human U6 snRNA
   2878..2953    +  misc_RNA       gRNA scaffold: guide RNA scaffold for the Streptococcus pyogenes CRISPR/Cas9 system
   2971..2989    +  CDS            small t antigen (fragment): SV40 (simian virus 40) small t antigen
   3015..3226    +  promoter       EF-1α core promoter: core promoter for human elongation factor EF-1α
   3251..7354    +  CDS            Cas9: Cas9 (Csn1) endonuclease from the Streptococcus pyogenes Type II CRISPR/Cas system generates RNA-guided double strand breaks in DNA
   7496..8200    +  CDS            mCherry: mCherry is a basic (constitutively fluorescent) red fluorescent protein published in 2004, derived from Discosoma sp.. It is reported to be a very rapidly-maturing monomer with low acid sensitivity.
   8266..8863    +  CDS            PuroR (fragment): puromycin N-acetyltransferase; pac from Streptomyces; confers resistance to puromycin
   8879..9467    +  misc_feature   WPRE: woodchuck hepatitis virus posttranscriptional regulatory element
   9518..9537    +  misc_feature   cPPT/CTS (fragment): central polypurine tract and central termination sequence of HIV-1
   9539..9772    +  LTR            3' LTR (ΔU3): self-inactivating 3' long terminal repeat (LTR) from HIV-1
   9804..10028   +  polyA_signal   bGH poly(A) signal: bovine growth hormone polyadenylation signal
  10032..10053   +  promoter       SV40 promoter (fragment): SV40 enhancer and early promoter
  10074..10502   +  rep_origin     f1 ori (sequence partly withheld): f1 bacteriophage origin of replication; arrow indicates direction of (+) strand synthesis
  10516..10845   +  promoter       SV40 promoter: SV40 enhancer and early promoter
  10893..10940   +  promoter       EM7 promoter: synthetic bacterial promoter&nbsp
  10959..11333   +  CDS            BleoR: antibiotic-binding protein; Sh ble from Streptoalloteichus hindustanus; confers resistance to bleomycin, phleomycin, and Zeocin™
  11343..11468   +  CDS            ble (fragment): BLE_KLEPN - Experimental evidence at protein level: Swiss-Prot protein existence level 1. Binding protein with a strong affinity to the bleomycin family of antibiotics. Binds to CL990; an antimitotic-antibiotic compound. From Klebsiella pneumoniae.
  11463..11584   +  polyA_signal   SV40 poly(A) signal: SV40 polyadenylation signal
  11655..11677   -  protein_bind   lac operator (fragment): The lac repressor binds to the lac operator to inhibit transcription in E. coli. This inhibition can be relieved by adding lactose or isopropyl-β-D-thiogalactopyranoside (IPTG). lac repressor encoded by lacI
  11681..11711   -  promoter       lac promoter: promoter for the E. coli lac operon
  11726..11747   -  protein_bind   CAP binding site: CAP binding activates transcription in the presence of cAMP. E. coli catabolite activator protein
  11760..11852   -  CDS            lacI (fragment): lac repressor; lacI; The lac repressor binds to the lac operator to inhibit transcription in E. coli. This inhibition can be relieved by adding lactose or isopropyl-β-D-thiogalactopyranoside (IPTG).
  12035..12623   -  rep_origin     ori: high-copy-number ColE1/pMB1/pBR322/pUC origin of replication
  12794..13654   -  CDS            AmpR: β-lactamase; bla; confers resistance to ampicillin, carbenicillin, and related antibiotics
  13655..13759   -  promoter       AmpR promoter: bla
