[The description below was written by a language model from this plasmid's Addgene catalogue record and pLannotate feature annotations shown in this document.]
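Description:
LCV2_mCherry_AAVS1_sgRNA_4 is an all-in-one lentiviral CRISPR plasmid built on the LCV2_mCherry backbone, designed to deliver Streptococcus pyogenes Cas9, a single guide RNA and both a fluorescent and a drug-selection marker to mammalian cells. It is propagated in E. coli through a high-copy ColE1/pUC-type origin with ampicillin resistance, and the backbone also carries an f1 origin and an SV40/EM7-driven bleomycin/Zeocin resistance cassette lying outside the viral genome. The transfer cassette has a third-generation layout. A CMV enhancer/promoter fused to a truncated HIV-1 5' LTR drives genomic RNA production in packaging cells. It is followed by the Ψ packaging signal, RRE and cPPT/CTS, and ends in a self-inactivating ΔU3 3' LTR with a downstream bGH polyadenylation signal.

Between the LTRs, a human U6 promoter transcribes a 20-nt spacer against the human AAVS1 safe harbor locus, fused to the SpCas9 gRNA scaffold. The spacer was inserted at BsmBI/Esp3I sites that were destroyed during cloning. Downstream, an EF-1α core promoter drives Cas9, followed in the same orientation by mCherry and puromycin N-acetyltransferase, with a WPRE to enhance expression. No separate promoters are annotated for mCherry or PuroR, which suggests a single polycistronic transcript, but the linking elements are not annotated. Transduced cells can therefore be tracked by red fluorescence and selected with puromycin.

An AAVS1 guide of this kind typically serves as a cutting control that induces a double-strand break at a neutral site, although the record states only its target. The sequenced record is 13,787 nt, shorter than the catalogue's backbone size without insert, which probably reflects removal of a stuffer fragment on guide cloning.
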