Addgene plasmid #155106: LCV2_mCherry_AAVS1_sgRNA_4
Purpose: lentiviral plasmid expressing mCherry, Cas9 and a gRNA targeting the AAVS1 safe harbor locus
Depositing lab: Jason Moffat. Depositing organization: University of Toronto. Publication: Systematic mapping of genetic interactions for de novo fatty acid synthesis identifies C12orf49 as a regulator of lipid metabolism. Aregger M, Lawson KA, Billmann M, Costanzo M, Tong AHY, Chan K, Rahman M, Brown KR, Ross C, Usaj M, Nedyalkova L, Sizova O, Habsid A, Pawling J, Lin ZY, Abdouni H, Wong CJ, Weiss A, Mero P, Dennis JW, Gingras AC, Myers CL, Andrews BJ, Boone C, Moffat J. Nat Metab. 2020 Jun;2(6):499-513. doi: 10.1038/s42255-020-0211-z. Epub 2020 Jun 1. PubMed 32694731.
Backbone
  Vector backbone: LCV2_mCherry
  Backbone size w/o insert (bp): 14744
  Vector type: Mammalian Expression, Lentiviral, CRISPR
  Selectable markers: Puromycin
Growth in bacteria
  Bacterial resistance: Ampicillin, 100 μg/mL
  Growth temperature: 30°C
  Growth strain: NEB Stable
  Copy number: High Copy
Gene/Insert
  Gene/Insert name: AAVS1_sgRNA_4
  gRNA/shRNA sequence: TAAGCAAACCTTAGAGGTTC
  Species: H. sapiens (human)
  Insert size (bp): 20
  Promoter: U6 promoter
  Cloning method: Restriction Enzyme; 5′ cloning site BsmBI/Esp3I (destroyed during cloning); 3′ cloning site BsmBI/Esp3I (destroyed during cloning)
  Sequencing primers: 5′ ACTATCATATGCTTACCGTAAC
Terms and licenses: Academic/Nonprofit Terms; Industry Terms: Not Available to Industry
How to cite: LCV2_mCherry_AAVS1_sgRNA_4 was a gift from Jason Moffat (Addgene plasmid # 155106 ; http://n2t.net/addgene:155106 ; RRID:Addgene_155106)
