>Addgene plasmid #155106 | LCV2_mCherry_AAVS1_sgRNA_4 | depositor partial sequence | sequence record 300072 | mCherry
GTGAGCAAGGGCGAGGAGGATAACATGGCCATCATCAAGGAGTTCATGCGCTTCAAGGTGCACATGGAGG
GCTCCGTGAACGGCCACGAGTTCGAGATCGAGGGCGAGGGCGAGGGCCGCCCCTACGAGGGCACCCAGAC
CGCCAAGCTGAAGGTGACCAAGGGTGGCCCCCTGCCCTTCGCCTGGGACATCCTGTCCCCTCAGTTCATG
TACGGCTCCAAGGCCTACGTGAAGCACCCCGCCGACATCCCCGACTACTTGAAGCTGTCCTTCCCCGAGG
GCTTCAAGTGGGAGCGCGTGATGAACTTCGAGGACGGCGGCGTGGTGACCGTGACCCAGGACTCCTCCCT
GCAGGACGGCGAGTTCATCTACAAGGTGAAGCTGCGCGGCACCAACTTCCCCTCCGACGGCCCCGTAATG
CAGAAGAAGACCATGGGCTGGGAGGCCTCCTCCGAGCGGATGTACCCCGAGGACGGCGCCCTGAAGGGCG
AGATCAAGCAGAGGCTGAAGCTGAAGGACGGCGGCCACTACGACGCTGAGGTCAAGACCACCTACAAGGC
CAAGAAGCCCGTGCAGCTGCCCGGCGCCTACAACGTCAACATCAAGTTGGACATCACCTCCCACAACGAG
GACTACACCATCGTGGAACAGTACGAACGCGCCGAGGGCCGCCACTCCACCGGCGGCATGGACGAGCTGT
ACAAG
